Addgene plasmid #44021: pCT2-HRP
Depositing lab: Dane Wittrup. Depositing organization: Massachusetts Institute of Technology. Publication: Selection of horseradish peroxidase variants with enhanced enantioselectivity by yeast surface display. Lipovsek D, Antipov E, Armstrong KA, Olsen MJ, Klibanov AM, Tidor B, Wittrup KD. Chem Biol. 2007 Oct;14(10):1176-85. 10.1016/j.chembiol.2007.09.008 PubMed 17961829.
Backbone
  Vector backbone: pCTcon2
  Backbone size w/o insert (bp): 6142
  Total vector size (bp): 7078
  Vector type: Yeast Expression
  Selectable markers: TRP1
Growth in bacteria
  Bacterial resistance: Ampicillin, 100 μg/mL
  Growth temperature: 37°C
  Growth strain: XL1 Blue
  Copy number: High Copy
Gene/Insert
  Gene/Insert name: HRP
  Species: Synthetic
  Insert size (bp): 936
  Tag / fusion protein: HA (N terminal on backbone); c-myc (C terminal on backbone)
  Cloning method: Restriction Enzyme; 5′ cloning site NheI (not destroyed); 3′ cloning site BamHI (not destroyed)
  Sequencing primers: 5′ pCT-F
Terms and licenses: Academic/Nonprofit Terms; Industry Terms: Not Available to Industry
How to cite: pCT2-HRP was a gift from Dane Wittrup (Addgene plasmid # 44021 ; http://n2t.net/addgene:44021 ; RRID:Addgene_44021)
