[The description below was written by a language model from this plasmid's Addgene catalogue record.]
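Description:
pCT2-HRP is a yeast expression plasmid built on the pCTcon2 backbone, a vector associated with yeast surface display. The complete construct is about 7.1 kb, of which roughly 6.1 kb is backbone. It is a shuttle vector: in bacteria it is maintained at high copy under ampicillin selection, and in yeast it is selected through the TRP1 auxotrophic marker, which complements tryptophan auxotrophy in a suitable host strain. The record does not list the origins of replication, the promoter driving expression, or the cell-wall anchoring partner used for display, so these cannot be confirmed from the available fields.

The payload is a 936 bp synthetic coding sequence for horseradish peroxidase (HRP), inserted between NheI and BamHI sites that both remain intact, so the gene can be excised or replaced with variant libraries. The backbone supplies an HA epitope tag on the N-terminal side of the insert and a c-myc tag on the C-terminal side. In display formats this arrangement is useful because detecting the upstream tag reports that the fusion is present, while detecting the downstream tag indicates that the full-length protein has been translated and exported, allowing activity signals to be normalised to expression level by flow cytometry.

According to the associated publication, the construct was used to present HRP on the yeast surface and to select enzyme variants with improved enantioselectivity. It therefore serves as the parental template for directed evolution of this peroxidase. No feature table accompanies the record, so this description relies on catalogue fields alone.
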