>Addgene plasmid #44021 | pCT2-HRP | depositor partial sequence | sequence record 59593 | HRP Insert
GCTAGCCAACTTACCCCTACCTTCTACGACAATTCATGTCCTAACGTCTCAAACATAGTACGGGACACTA
TTGTCAATGAGTTACGATCGGACCCTAGGATCGCCGCGAGCATCCTTCGTCTTCACTTCCACGACTGCTT
TGTTAACGGTTGTGACGCATCGATCTTGTTAGACAACACAACATCATTTCGAACAGAGAAAGATGCGTTT
GGGAACGCAAACTCGGCGCGCGGATTTCCTGTGATTGACAGAATGAAGGCGGCCGTGGAGAGTGCATGCC
CAAGAACTGTATCCTGCGCAGATCTGCTTACCATTGCAGCTCAACAATCTGTTACTTTGGCAGGAGGTCC
CTCTTGGAGGGTTCCTTTGGGACGTCGAGACAGCCTACAAGCATTTTTAGATCTCGCGAATGCGAATCTT
CCAGCTCCATTCTTCACACTTCCACAACTTAAGGATTCTTTTAGAAATGTTGGTTTAAACCGTTCTTCTG
ATCTCGTTGCCCTCAGCGGTGGTCACACATTTGGTAAAAATCAATGTCGATTTATTATGGACAGATTATA
CAACTTCAGCAACACCGGGTTACCCGACCCTACCCTCAACACTACTTACCTTCAAACTCTTCGTGGACTA
TGTCCCCTTAATGGCAACCTAAGCGCCTTGGTCGACTTCGATCTGCGTACGCCAACAATTTTCGATAACA
AATACTATGTGAATCTTGAAGAGCAAAAAGGTCTCATCCAGAGTGATCAAGAGTTGTTCTCTAGCCCCAA
TGCCACTGACACAATCCCACTAGTGAGATCATTTGCTAATAGCACACAAACATTCTTCAACGCGTTTGTG
GAGGCCATGGATAGGATGGGAAACATTACACCTCTTACAGGAACTCAAGGACAAATCAGGTTGAACTGTA
GGGTGGTGAACTCCAACTCTGGATCC
