>Addgene plasmid #44021 | pCT2-HRP | addgene partial sequence | sequence record 60105 | M13_pUC_fwd
TACGACTCACTATAGGGCGAATTGGAGCTCAATTCTCTTAGGATTCGATTCACATTCATCTTTTTTTAGC
TACTAATAGGATAAATTATAGGAATTTATAACAAATTGAAATATGGCAGGCAGCAAAATTAAAATTGTCT
TAGTTTTTTAGTGTATAGAAGTGAATAGCTATATAAAGTATGTGTAAAGTTGGTAACGGAACGAAAAATA
GAAAAGGATATTACATGGGAAAACATGTTGTTTACGGAGAAATGAAAAGTATATTGTATTTTGTACGAGC
TAAAAGTACAGTGGGAACAAAGTCGATTTTGTTACATCTACACTGTTGTTATCAGATCTCGAGCTATTAC
AAGTCCTCTTCAGAAATAAGCTTTTGTTCGGATCCAGAGTTGGAGTTCACCACCCTACAGTTCAACCTGA
TTTGTCCTTGAGTTCCTGTAAGAGGTGTAATGTTTCCCATCCTATCCATGGCCTCCACAAACGCGTTGAA
GAATGTTTGTGTGCTATTAGCAAATGATCTCACTAGTGGGATTGTGTCAGTGGCATTGGGGCTAGAGAAC
AACTCTTGATCACTCTGGATGAGACCTTTTTGCTCTTCAAGATTCACATAGTATTTGTTATCGAAAATTG
TTGGCGTACGCAGATCGAAGTCGACCAAGGCGCTTAGGTTGCCATTAAGGGGACATAGTCCACGAAGAGT
TTGAAGGTAAGTAGTGTTGAGGGTAGGGTCGGGTAACCCGGTGTTGCTGAAGTTGTATAATCTGTCCATA
ATAAATCGACATTGATTTTTACCAAATGTGTGACCACCGCTGAGGGCAACGAGATCAGAAGAACGGTTTA
AACCAACATTTC
