>Addgene plasmid #44021 | pCT2-HRP | addgene partial sequence | sequence record 60490 | GAL1 5'-AATATACCTCTATACTTTAACGTC-3'
CCGGATCGAATTCCTACTTCATACATTTTCAATTAAGATGCAGTTACTTCGCTGTTTTTCAATATTTTCT
GTTATTGCTTCAGTTTTAGCACAGGAACTGACAACTATATGCGAGCAAATCCCCTCACCAACTTTAGAAT
CGACGCCGTACTCTTTGTCAACGACTACTATTTTGGCCAACGGGAAGGCAATGCAAGGAGTTTTTGAATA
TTACAAATCAGTAACGTTTGTCAGTAATTGCGGTTCTCACCCCTCAACAACTAGCAAAGGCAGCCCCATA
AACACACAGTATGTTTTTAAGGACAATAGCTCGACGATTGAAGGTAGATACCCATACGACGTTCCAGACT
ACGCTCTGCAGGCTAGTGGTGGAGGAGGCTCTGGTGGAGGCGGTAGCGGAGGCGGAGGGTCGGCTAGCCA
ACTTACCCCTACCTTCTACGACAATTCATGTCCTAACGTCTCAAACATAGTACGGGACACTATTGTCAAT
GAGTTACGATCGGACCCTAGGATCGCCGCGAGCATCCTTCGTCTTCACTTCCACGACTGCTTTGTTAACG
GTTGTGACGCATCGATCTTGTTAGACAACACAACATCATTTCGAACAGAGAAAGATGCGTTTGGGAACGC
AAACTCGGCGCGCGGATTTCCTGTGATTGACAGAATGAAGGCGGCCGTGGAGAGTGCATGCCCAAGAACT
GTATCCTGCGCAGATCTGCTTACCATTGCAGCTCAACAATCTGTTACTTTGGCAGGAGGTCCCTCTTGGA
GGGTTCCTTTGGGACGTCGAGACAGCCTACAAGCATTTTTAGATCTCGCGAATGCGAATCTTCCAGCTCC
ATTCTTCACACTTCCACAACTTAAGGATTCTTTTAGAAATGT
